>Addgene plasmid #175038 | pPB-MPP8_Flag2-Blast | addgene full sequence | sequence record 343509 | Addgene NGS Result
CACATTTCCCCGAAAAGTGCCACCTAAATTGTAAGCGTTAATATTTTGTTAAAATTCGCGTTAAATTTTT
GTTAAATCAGCTCATTTTTTAACCAATAGGCCGAAATCGGCAAAATCCCTTATAAATCAAAAGAATAGAC
CGAGATAGGGT
[37 nt withheld, positions 152-188]
AAAGAACGTGGACTCCAACGTCAAAGG
[49 nt withheld, positions 216-264]
T
[91 nt withheld, positions 266-356]
G
[124 nt withheld, positions 358-481]
CCCATTCGCCATTCAGGCTGCGCAACTGTTGGGAAGGGCGATCGGTGCGGGCCTCTTCGCTATTACGCCA
GCTGGCGAAAGGGGGATGTGCTGCAAGGCGATTAAGTTGGGTAACGCCAGGGTTTTCCCAGTCACGACGT
TGTAAAACGACGGCCAGTGAATTGTAATACGACTCACTATAGGGCGAATTGGGTACCTTAACCCTAGAAA
GATAGTCTGCGTAAAATTGACGCATGCATTCTTGAAATATTGCTCTCTCTTTCTAAATAGCGCGAATCCG
TCGCTGTGCATTTAGGACATCTCAGTCGCCGCTTGGAGCTCCCGTGAGGCGTGCTTGTCAATGCGGTAAG
TGTCACTGATTTTGAACTATAACGACCGCGTGAGTCAAAATGACGCATGATTATCTTTTACGTGACTTTT
AAGATTTAACTCATACGATAATTATATTGTTATTTCATGTTCTACTTACGTGATAACTTATTATATATAT
ATTTTCTTGTTATAGATATCATAACTTCGTATAATGTATGCTATACGAAGTTATGCGGCCCTCGACATTG
ATTATTGACTAGTTATTAATAGTAATCAATTACGGGGTCATTAGTTCATAGCCCATATATGGAGTTCCGC
GTTACATAACTTACGGTAAATGGCCCGCCTGGCTGACCGCCCAACGACCCCCGCCCATTGACGTCAATAA
TGACGTATGTTCCCATAGTAACGCCAATAGGGACTTTCCATTGACGTCAATGGGTGGAGTATTTACGGTA
AACTGCCCACTTGGCAGTACATCAAGTGTATCATATGCCAAGTACGCCCCCTATTGACGTCAATGACGGT
AAATGGCCCGCCTGGCATTATGCCCAGTACATGACCTTATGGGACTTTCCTACTTGGCAGTACATCTACG
TATTAGTCATCGCTATTACCATGGTCGAGGTGAGCCCCACGTTCTGCTTCACTCTCCCCATCTCCCCCCC
CTCCCCACCCCCAATTTTGTATTTATTTATTTTTTAATTATTTTGTGCAGCGATGGGGGCGGGGGGGGGG
GGGGGCGCGCCRGGSGGGGSGGGGSGGGGSGRGGGGSGGGGCGGGGCGAGGCGGAGAGGTGCGGCGGCAG
CCAATCAGAGCGGCGCGCTCCGAAAGTTTCCTTTTATGGCGAGGCGGCGGCGGCGGCGGCCCTATAAAAA
GCGAAGCGCGCGGCGGGCGGGAGTCGCTGCGCGCTGCCTTCGCCCCGTGCCCCGCTCCGCCGCCGCCTCG
CGCCGCCCGCCCCGGCTCTGACTGACCGCGTTACTCCCACAGGTGAGCGGGCGGGACGGCCCTTCTCCTC
CGGGCTGTAATTAGCGCTTGGTTTAATGACGGCTTGTTTCTTTTCTGTGGCTGCGTGAAAGCCTTGAGGG
GCTCCGGGAGGGCCCTTTGTGCGGGGGGAGCGGCTCGGGGGGTGCGTGCGTGTGTGTGTGCGTGGGGAGC
GCCGCGTGCGGCTCCGCGCTGCCCGGCGGCTGTGAGCGCTGCGGGCGCGGCGCGGGGCTTTGTGCGCTCC
GCAGTGTGCGCGAGGGGAGCGCGGCCGGGGGCGGTGCCCCGCGGTGCGGGGGGGGCTGCGAGGGGAACAA
AGGCTGCGTGCGGGGTGTGTGCGTGGGGGGGTGAGCAGGGGGTGTGGGCGCGTCGGTCGGGCTGCAACCC
CCCCTGCACCCCCCTCCCCGAGTTGCTGAGCACGGCCCGGCTTCGGGTGCGGGGCTCCGTACGGGGCGTG
GCGCGGGGCTCGCCGTGCCGGGCGGGGGGTGGCGGCAGGTGGGGGTGCCGGGCGGGGCGGGGCCGCCTCG
GGCCGGGGAGGGCTCGGGGGAGGGGCGCGGCGGCCCCCGGAGCGCCGGCGGCTGTCGAGGCGCGGCGAGC
CGCAGCCATTGCCTTTTATGGTAATCGTGCGAGAGGGCGCAGGGACTTTCTTTGTCCCAAATCTGTGCGG
AGCCGAAATCTGGGAGGCGCCGCCGCACCCCCTCTAGCGGGCGCGGGGCGAAGCGGTGCGGCGCCGGCAG
GAAGGAAATGGGCGGGGAGGGCCTTCGTGCGTCGCCGCGCCGCCGTCCCCTTCTCCCTCTCCAGCCTCGG
GGCTGTCCGCGGGGGGACGGCTGCCTTCGGGGGGGACGGGGCAGGGCGGGGTTCGGCTTCTGGCGTGTGA
CCGGCGGCTCTAGAGCCTCTGCTAACCATGTTCATGCCTTCTTCTTTTTCCTACAGCTCCTGGGCAACGT
GCTGGTTATTGTGCTGTCTCATCATTTTGGCAAAGAATTCCTCGAATCAACAAGTTTGTACAAAAAAGCA
GGCTCCGAATTCGCCCTTGCCACCATGGCGGCGGCGGCTGAGGAGGGCATGAGTGCGGCCGCTCTAGTTA
TGTCAGTTCCCGACAGCATTGGCCGTTCTCCCGAGTCCGAAGGAGTTGGAGCAGGGGACGAAGAGAAGGA
CGCAGCCACCAAAGGAACGGTGGCCGTTGGGGACAGCGAGGAGGATGGGGAGGACGTTTTCGAGGTGGAG
AGGATCCTGGACATGAAGTGCGAGGGAGGTAAGAATCTTTATAAAGTTCGATGGAAAGGATATACATCTG
AAGATGATACCTGGGAGCCTGAGGTTCATCTGGAGGACTGTAAGGAAGTTCTTCTTGAATTCAGGAAGAA
ACTTGCTGAGAACAAAGCTAAAGCAGTCAGGAAAGATATTCAGAGACTATCTTTAAACAATGACATATTT
GAGGCAGACAGTGATAGCGACCAGCAAAGTGACACAAAAGAAGATATTTCACCAAGGAAGAAAAAGAAAA
AAATAAAGTGCAAAGAAGAGACAAGTCCAGAAGATCTGAGGAAAAAAAGGACAAAAATGGGAAAACTAAA
AGACAAGTTCAAGACAGAGCTGGAGAGCACCTCTGAAATAATCGGTTTCGATGTAAAGACGAAGAAAAGA
ATTTGGGAAGTCAAGGAAGAATTAAAGGACTCCAAAAAGCCCAAAAAGGATGAAATAAAGGAAACCAAGG
AATTAAAGAAAGCTAATAAAAGGGCTGAAGTAAGAGATTTAAAGATTAAAATAAGAGAAGATGTCAAAGA
GAACCGAAAAACAAAAAAAGAGAGATATATAGAATCTCCGCTGGAGTCTGAATCGCCTAATGATTCCCTC
ATTCTAGAGGATGACAGTGAAGACTTTATTTCTGACAACAGAGAAGAGAATCAGAATGTGAGAAGTGTAA
GAGATAAGACAGCACAGGAGACAGTGCAAGAGGGTATTTTTGAGAAACATCTGGATGACCTTATAAGTAT
TGAAGAGGATGCTGGTACCCGAGTTAGAAGGAAGAAGACGAAGCCAAGAAAGTTTGAGGAACCAAAAGAG
ATCAAGAAGCTTGAAAGCACGAATGCCTTTTTAGAAAGGAGAGCAATACCCAAAAAGCAAAGAAACCAAG
ACAAGGGCATAAGTAACCTAGAGTTAAATAAGCTACCATCACCTGTGTTTGCCCAAACCCTGAAAAGTTC
CAGACTGAGTGGGGAAGAGAAGAGCCTAAAGTCCCCTGACTTGGCAGAAGAGGAGAAAGAGAAAAAAAAT
GAACCCAAAGGAAAATACCAGAAAAGGTATGATTTGGACAAAGAAGAAAAAGCCAGAAAAGAGCCAAAGG
TATTAAAATCATTTAAGGAAATCAGAAATGCATTTGATTTATTTAAAAAAACAACAGAAGAAAAAAATGA
TGTTCTTGAGAATAATTCAAAAAGAGAAGAAATATCACTGGATTCTAAAATTATGAATGATAACAAAACC
AAGGACAAGTGTTCACTTAAAGAAAAAAGAAATACTCGAGATGAGACTGACACTTGGGCATACATTGCTG
CAGAAGGGGATCAGGAAGTTTCAGACAGTGTATGCCAAACAGATGAGACGTCTGATGGCAGGCAACCAGT
TTTGAGTTTGGGTATGGACCTGCAGCTGGAGTGGATGAAATTAGAAGATTTTCAGAAGCATCTGGATGGG
GAAGATGAGCCCTTTATCACAACAAACAGGATTCCAAATAATTTGTTGAGGGATGCTGTGAAAAATGGAG
ATTATATTGCTGTGAAGGTTGCACTGAACTCAAATGAAGAATACAACTTGGATCAAGAGGATTCTACTGG
GATGACGCTGGTGATGTTGGCTGCAGCAGGCGGTCAGGACGACCTCCTCAGACTCCTTATCACCAAAGGT
GCAAAAGTGAATGGGCGCCAGAAAAACGGGACTACAGCCCTCATTCATGCCGCTGAGAAGAACTTTTTAA
CAACTGTAGCTATTCTTTTGGAAGCTGGAGCTTTTGTGAATGTTCAGCAAAGCAATGGTGAGACTGCGCT
CATGAAAGCATGCAAAAGAGGAAATTCGGACATTGTCCGCCTTGTGATTGAATGTGGAGCTGACTGCAAC
ATTTTGTCAAAGCACCAAAATAGTGCATTGTACTTTGCAAAGCAGTGTAATAATGTGCTTGTATATGAAC
TGCTGAAGAGCCACTTGGAGACACTTTCCAGAGTTGCAGAAGAAACAATCAGGGATTACTTTGAATCTCG
CCTTGCTCTACTGGAACCTGTTTTCCCAATAGCATGCCATCGGCTCTGTGAGGGGCCGGATTTCTCAACA
GATTTCAATTACATGCCCCCTCAGAACATGCCTGAAGGCTCTGGTGTCCTCCTCTTTATTTTCCATGCAA
ACTTTTTGGGCAAAGACGTTATTGCTCGGCTTTGTGGACCATGCAGTGTACAAGCTGTGGTTTTAAATGA
TAAATTTCAACTTCCTGTTTTTCTGGACAGTCACTTTGTTTATTCATTCAGTCCTGTTGCTGGCCCCAAT
AAGTTGTTTATAAGGTTGACGGAAGCACCCTTTGCCAAGGTTAAGTTGCTAATAGGTGCATACAGAGTAC
AGCTGCAGGGCGCCGACTACAAGGACGACGATGACAAGGACTACAAGGACGACGATGACAAGCGTACCGG
TTAGAAGGGCGAATTCGACCCAGCTTTCTTGTACAAAGTGGTTGATTCGAGGCCGCTCGATAAGCTTGAT
ATCGAATTCACTCCTCAGGTGCAGGCTGCCTATCAGAAGGTGGTGGCTGGTGTGGCCAACTGGCTCACAA
ATACCACTGAGATCGACGGTATCGATAAGCTTGATATCGAATTCCGCCCCCCCCCCCTCTCCCTCCCCCC
CCCCTAACGTTACTGGCCGAAGCCGCTTGGAATAAGGCCGGTGTGCGTTTGTCTATATGTTATTTTCCAC
CATATTGCCGTCTTTTGGCAATGTGAGGGCCCGGAAACCTGGCCCTGTCTTCTTGACGAGCATTCCTAGG
GGTCTTTCCCCTCTCGCCAAAGGAATGCAAGGTCTGTTGAATGTCGTGAAGGAAGCAGTTCCTCTGGAAG
CTTCTTGAAGACAAACAACGTCTGTAGCGACCCTTTGCAGGCAGCGGAACCCCCCACCTGGCGACAGGTG
CCTCTGCGGCCAAAAGCCACGTGTATAAGATACACCTGCAAAGGCGGCACAACCCCAGTGCCACGTTGTG
AGTTGGATAGTTGTGGAAAGAGTCAAATGGCTCTCCTCAAGCGTATTCAACAAGGGGCTGAAGGATGCCC
AGAAGGTACCCCATTGTATGGGATCTGATCTGGGGCCTCGGTGCACATGCTTTACATGTGTTTAGTCGAG
GTTAAAAAAACGTCTAGGCCCCCCGAACCACGGGGACGTGGTTTTCCTTTGAAAAACACGATGATAATAT
GGCCACAACCATGCCTTTGTCTCAAGAAGAATCCACCCTCATTGAAAGAGCAACGGCTACAATCAACAGC
ATCCCCATCTCTGAAGACTACAGCGTCGCCAGCGCAGCTCTCTCTAGCGACGGCCGCATCTTCACTGGTG
TCAATGTATATCATTTTACTGGGGGACCTTGTGCAGAACTCGTGGTGCTGGGCACTGCTGCTGCTGCGGC
AGCTGGCAACCTGACTTGTATCGTCGCGATCGGAAATGAGAACAGGGGCATCTTGAGCCCCTGCGGACGG
TGCCGACAGGTGCTTCTCGATCTGCATCCTGGGATCAAAGCCATAGTGAAGGACAGTGATGGACAGCCGA
CGGCAGTTGGGATTCGTGAATTGCTGCCCTCTGGTTATGTGTGGGAGGGTTAACTAGATAAGTAATGATC
ATAATCAGCCATATCACATCTGTAGAGGTTTTACTTGCTTTGTCCGACGCGGCCCGACGGGTCCGAGGGG
GGTCGATCTTTTTCCCTCTGCCAAAAATTATGGGGACATCATGAAGCCCCTTGAGCATCTGACTTCTGGC
TAATAAAGGAAATTTATTTTCATTGCAATAGTGTGTTGGAATTTTTTGTGTCTCTCACTCGGAAGGACAT
ATGGGAGGGCAAATCATTTAAAACATCAGAATGAGTATTTGGTTTAGAGTTTGGCAACATATGCCCATAT
GCTGGCTGCCATGAACAAAGGTTGGCTATAAAGAGGTCATCAGTATATGAAACAGCCCCCTGCTGTCCAT
TCCTTATTCCATAGAAAAGCCTTGACTTGAGGTTAGATTTTTTTTATATTTTGTTTTGTGTTATTTTTTT
CTTTAACATCCCTAAAATTTTCCTTACATGTTTTACTAGCCAGATTTTTCCTCCTCTCCTGACTACTCCC
AGTCATAGCTGTCCCTCTTCTCTTATGGAGATCCCTCGACCTGCAGCCCAAGCTTGGCGTAATCATGGTC
ATAGCTGTTTCCTGTGTGAAATTGTTATCCGCTCACAATTCCACACAACATACGAGCCGGAAGCATAAAG
TGTAAAGCCTGGGGTGCCTAATGAGTGAGCTAACTCACATTAATTGCGTTGCGCTCACTGCCCGCTTTCC
AGTCGGGAAACCTGTCGTGCCAGCGGATCCGCGGCCGCGTCGAGATAACTTCGTATAATGTATGCTATAC
GAAGTTATGTTTTGTTACTTTATAGAAGAAATTTTGAGTTTTTGTTTTTTTTTAATAAATAAATAAACAT
AAATAAATTGTTTGTTGAATTTATTATTAGTATGTAAGTGTAAATATAATAAAACTTAATATCTATTCAA
ATTAATAAATAAACCTCGATATACAGACCGATAAAACACATGCGTCAATTTTACGCATGATTATCTTTAA
CGTACGTCACAATATGATTATCTTTCTAGGGTTAAAGAGCTCCAGCTTTTGTTCCCTTTAGTGAGGGTTA
ATTTCGAGCTTGGCGTAATCATGGTCATAGCTGTTTCCTGTGTGAAATTGTTATCCGCTCACAATTCCAC
ACAACATACGAGCCGGAAGCATAAAGTGTAAAGCCTGGGGTGCCTAATGAGTGAGCTAACTCACATTAAT
TGCGTTGCGCTCACTGCCCGCTTTCCAGTCGGGAAACCTGTCGTGCCAGCTGCATTAATGAATCGGCCAA
CGCGCGGGGAGAGGCGGTTTGCGTATTGGGCGCTCTTCCGCTTCCTCGCTCACTGACTCGCTGCGCTCGG
TCGTTCGGCTGCGGCGAGCGGTATCAGCTCACTCAAAGGCGGTAATACGGTTATCCACAGAATCAGGGGA
TAACGCAGGAAAGAACATGTGAGCAAAAGGCCAGCAAAAGGCCAGGAACCGTAAAAAGGCCGCGTTGCTG
GCGTTTTTCCATAGGCTCCGCCCCCCTGACGAGCATCACAAAAATCGACGCTCAAGTCAGAGGTGGCGAA
ACCCGACAGGACTATAAAGATACCAGGCGTTTCCCCCTGGAAGCTCCCTCGTGCGCTCTCCTGTTCCGAC
CCTGCCGCTTACCGGATACCTGTCCGCCTTTCTCCCTTCGGGAAGCGTGGCGCTTTCTCATAGCTCACGC
TGTAGGTATCTCAGTTCGGTGTAGGTCGTTCGCTCCAAGCTGGGCTGTGTGCACGAACCCCCCGTTCAGC
CCGACCGCTGCGCCTTATCCGGTAACTATCGTCTTGAGTCCAACCCGGTAAGACACGACTTATCGCCACT
GGCAGCAGCCACTGGTAACAGGATTAGCAGAGCGAGGTATGTAGGCGGTGCTACAGAGTTCTTGAAGTGG
TGGCCTAACTACGGCTACACTAGAAGAACAGTATTTGGTATCTGCGCTCTGCTGAAGCCAGTTACCTTCG
GAAAAAGAGTTGGTAGCTCTTGATCCGGCAAACAAACCACCGCTGGTAGCGGTGGTTTTTTTGTTTGCAA
GCAGCAGATTACGCGCAGAAAAAAAGGATCTCAAGAAGATCCTTTGATCTTTTCTACGGGGTCTGACGCT
CAGTGGAACGAAAACTCACGTTAAGGGATTTTGGTCATGAGATTATCAAAAAGGATCTTCACCTAGATCC
TTTTAAATTAAAAATGAAGTTTTAAATCAATCTAAAGTATATATGAGTAAACTTGGTCTGACAGTTACCA
ATGCTTAATCAGTGAGGCACCTATCTCAGCGATCTGTCTATTTCGTTCATCCATAGTTGCCTGACTCCCC
GTCGTGTAGATAACTACGATACGGGAGGGCTTACCATCTGGCCCCAGTGCTGCAATGATACCGCGAGACC
CACGCTCACCGGCTCCAGATTTATCAGCAATAAACCAGCCAGCCGGAAGGGCCGAGCGCAGAAGTGGTCC
TGCAACTTTATCCGCCTCCATCCAGTCTATTAATTGTTGCCGGGAAGCTAGAGTAAGTAGTTCGCCAGTT
AATAGTTTGCGCAACGTTGTTGCCATTGCTACAGGCATCGTGGTGTCACGCTCGTCGTTTGGTATGGCTT
CATTCAGCTCCGGTTCCCAACGATCAAGGCGAGTTACATGATCCCCCATGTTGTGCAAAAAAGCGGTTAG
CTCCTTCGGTCCTCCGATCGTTGTCAGAAGTAAGTTGGCCGCAGTGTTATCACTCATGGTTATGGCAGCA
CTGCATAATTCTCTTACTGTCATGCCATCCGTAAGATGCTTTTCTGTGACTGGTGAGTACTCAACCAAGT
CATTCTGAGAATAGTGTATGCGGCGACCGAGTTGCTCTTGCCCGGCGTCAATACGGGATAATACCGCGCC
ACATAGCAGAACTTTAAAAGTGCTCATCATTGGAAAACGTTCTTCGGGGCGAAAACTCTCAAGGATCTTA
CCGCTGTTGAGATCCAGTTCGATGTAACCCACTCGTGCACCCAACTGATCTTCAGCATCTTTTACTTTCA
CCAGCGTTTCTGGGTGAGCAAAAACAGGAAGGCAAAATGCCGCAAAAAAGGGAATAAGGGCGACACGGAA
ATGTTGAATACTCATACTCTTCCTTTTTCAATATTATTGAAGCATTTATCAGGGTTATTGTCTCATGAGC
GGATACATATTTGAATGTATTTAGAAAAATAAACAAATAGGGGTTCCGCG
Features (pLannotate 1.2.2; 30 found; start..end, strand, type, name):
     53..481     -  rep_origin     f1 ori (sequence partly withheld): f1 bacteriophage origin of replication; arrow indicates direction of (+) strand synthesis
    486..643     -  CDS            lacZα (fragment): LacZα fragment of β-galactosidase; lacZ fragment
    646..664     +  promoter       T7 promoter: promoter for bacteriophage T7 RNA polymerase
    992..1025    -  protein_bind   loxP: Cre-mediated recombination occurs in the 8-bp core sequence (GCATACAT). Cre recombinase
   1035..1414    +  enhancer       CMV enhancer: human cytomegalovirus immediate early enhancer
   1416..1690    +  promoter       chicken β-actin promoter: No description available
   1691..2707    +  intron         chimeric intron: chimera between introns from chicken β-actin and rabbit β-globin
   2771..2795    +  protein_bind   attB1: mutant version of attB; recombination site for the Gateway® BP reaction BP Clonase™
   2816..5389    +  CDS            Mphosph8: MPP8_MOUSE - Also known as Mpp8 From Mus musculus (Mouse).
   5399..5419    +  CDS            FLAG (fragment): FLAG® epitope tag, followed by an enterokinase cleavage site
   5423..5443    +  CDS            FLAG (fragment): FLAG® epitope tag, followed by an enterokinase cleavage site
   5469..5493    -  protein_bind   attB2: mutant version of attB; recombination site for the Gateway® BP reaction BP Clonase™
   5525..5587    +  CDS            HBB (fragment): HBB_PONPY - Experimental evidence at transcript level: Swiss-Prot protein existence level 2. Involved in oxygen transport from the lung to the various peripheral tissues. From Pongo pygmaeus (Bornean orangutan).
   5604..5636    -  misc_feature   MCS (fragment): pBluescript multiple cloning site
   5756..6218    +  misc_feature   IRES: internal ribosome entry site (IRES) of the encephalomyocarditis virus (EMCV)
   6232..6621    +  CDS            bsd: BSD_ASPTE - Experimental evidence at protein level: Swiss-Prot protein existence level 1. Catalyzes the deamination of the cytosine moiety of the antibiotics blasticidin S, cytomycin and acetylblasticidin S. From Aspergillus terreus.
   6783..6838    +  polyA_signal   β-globin poly(A) signal: rabbit β-globin polyadenylation signal (Gil and Proudfoot, 1987)
   7223..7239    -  protein_bind   lac operator: The lac repressor binds to the lac operator to inhibit transcription in E. coli. This inhibition can be relieved by adding lactose or isopropyl-β-D-thiogalactopyranoside (IPTG). lac repressor encoded by lacI
   7247..7277    -  promoter       lac promoter: promoter for the E. coli lac operon
   7292..7313    -  protein_bind   CAP binding site: CAP binding activates transcription in the presence of cAMP. E. coli catabolite activator protein
   7326..7365    -  CDS            lacI (fragment): lac repressor; lacI; The lac repressor binds to the lac operator to inhibit transcription in E. coli. This inhibition can be relieved by adding lactose or isopropyl-β-D-thiogalactopyranoside (IPTG).
   7386..7419    -  protein_bind   loxP: Cre-mediated recombination occurs in the 8-bp core sequence (GCATACAT). Cre recombinase
   7676..7694    -  promoter       T3 promoter: promoter for bacteriophage T3 RNA polymerase
   7739..7755    -  protein_bind   lac operator: The lac repressor binds to the lac operator to inhibit transcription in E. coli. This inhibition can be relieved by adding lactose or isopropyl-β-D-thiogalactopyranoside (IPTG). lac repressor encoded by lacI
   7763..7793    -  promoter       lac promoter: promoter for the E. coli lac operon
   7808..7829    -  protein_bind   CAP binding site: CAP binding activates transcription in the presence of cAMP. E. coli catabolite activator protein
   7842..7934    -  CDS            lacI (fragment): lac repressor; lacI; The lac repressor binds to the lac operator to inhibit transcription in E. coli. This inhibition can be relieved by adding lactose or isopropyl-β-D-thiogalactopyranoside (IPTG).
   8117..8705    -  rep_origin     ori: high-copy-number ColE1/pMB1/pBR322/pUC origin of replication
   8876..9736    -  CDS            AmpR: β-lactamase; bla; confers resistance to ampicillin, carbenicillin, and related antibiotics
   9737..9841    -  promoter       AmpR promoter: bla
