[The description below was written by a language model from this plasmid's Addgene catalogue record and pLannotate feature annotations shown in this document.]
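Description:
pPB-MPP8_Flag2-Blast is a 9.8 kb piggyBac transposon plasmid for mammalian expression of full-length mouse MPP8 (Mphosph8) carrying a C-terminal double FLAG tag. The parental backbone is not named in the record, but the flanking T7 and T3 promoters, lacZα fragment, lac regulatory remnants and f1 ori point to a pBluescript-type scaffold. It is propagated in E. coli through a high-copy ColE1/pUC origin with ampicillin selection (AmpR). The piggyBac terminal repeats implied by the vector type are not called out in the automated feature table, so their positions cannot be given from this record.

The expression unit is driven by the CAG promoter, annotated as its components: the CMV enhancer, the chicken β-actin promoter and a chimeric β-actin/β-globin intron. The Mphosph8 coding sequence sits between attB1 and attB2 sites, consistent with the recorded Gateway cloning, and is followed in frame by two tandem FLAG epitopes. Downstream, an EMCV IRES directs translation of the blasticidin S deaminase gene (bsd) from the same transcript, which ends at a rabbit β-globin polyadenylation signal. This bicistronic layout links blasticidin resistance to transgene expression. Two loxP sites in the same orientation bracket the whole cassette, which in principle would allow Cre-mediated excision, although the record does not state this as an intended use.

piggyBac vectors of this kind are typically co-delivered with a transposase source to achieve stable genomic integration, followed by drug selection. The FLAG tag allows detection or immunoprecipitation of MPP8. The associated publication concerns the role of MPP8 in self-renewal of ground-state pluripotent stem cells.
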