Addgene plasmid #175038: pPB-MPP8_Flag2-Blast
Purpose: Mammalian expression of full length mMPP8 with C-terminal Flag2 tag
Depositing lab: Kristian Helin. Depositing organization: Memorial Sloan-Kettering Cancer Center. Publication: MPP8 is essential for sustaining self-renewal of ground-state pluripotent stem cells. Muller I, Moroni AS, Shlyueva D, Sahadevan S, Schoof EM, Radzisheuskaya A, Hojfeldt JW, Tatar T, Koche RP, Huang C, Helin K. Nat Commun. 2021 May 24;12(1):3034. doi: 10.1038/s41467-021-23308-4. PubMed 34031396.
Backbone
  Vector backbone: unknown
  Vector type: Mammalian Expression ; piggyBac
  Selectable markers: Blasticidin
Growth in bacteria
  Bacterial resistance: Ampicillin, 100 μg/mL
  Growth temperature: 37°C
  Growth strain: DH5alpha
  Copy number: Unknown
Gene/Insert
  Gene/Insert name: Mphosph8 (alt name: AU040635, 1500035L22Rik, 4930548G07Rik)
  Species: M. musculus (mouse)
  Entrez Gene: Mphosph8 (a.k.a. 1500035L22Rik, 4930548G07Rik, AU040635)
  Promoter: CAG
  Tag / fusion protein: Flag2 (C terminal on backbone)
  Cloning method: Gateway Cloning
  Sequencing primers: 5′ unknown; 3′ unknown
Terms and licenses: Academic/Nonprofit Terms; Industry Terms: Not Available to Industry
How to cite: pPB-MPP8_Flag2-Blast was a gift from Kristian Helin (Addgene plasmid # 175038 ; http://n2t.net/addgene:175038 ; RRID:Addgene_175038)
